>Addgene plasmid #51961 | Yellow Cameleon-Nano15/pcDNA3 | depositor partial sequence | sequence record 79999 | insert
ATGGTGAGCAAGGGCGAGGAGCTGTTCACCGGGGTGGTGCCCATCCTGGTCGAGCTGGACGGCGACGTAA
ACGGCCACAGGTTCAGCGTGTCCGGCGAGGGCGAGGGCGATGCCACCTACGGCAAGCTGACCCTGAAGTT
CATCTGCACCACCGGCAAGCTGCCCGTGCCCTGGCCCACCCTCGTGACCACCCTGACCTGGGGCGTGCAG
TGCTTCAGCCGCTACCCCGACCACATGAAGCAGCACGACTTCTTCAAGTCCGCCATGCCCGAAGGCTACG
TCCAGGAGCGTACCATCTTCTTCAAGGACGACGGCAACTACAAGACCCGCGCCGAGGTGAAGTTCGAGGG
CGACACCCTGGTGAACCGCATCGAGCTGAAGGGCATCGACTTCAAGGAGGACGGCAACATCCTGGGGCAC
AAGCTGGAGTACAACTACATCAGCCACAACGTCTATATCACCGCCGACAAGCAGAAGAACGGCATCAAGG
CCCACTTCAAGATCCGCCACAACATCGAGGACGGCAGCGTGCAGCTCGCCGACCACTACCAGCAGAACAC
CCCCATCGGCGACGGCCCCGTGCTGCTGCCCGACAACCACTACCTGAGCACCCAGTCCGCCCTGAGCAAA
GACCCCAACGAGAAGCGCGATCACATGGTCCTGCTGGAGTTCGTGACCGCCGCCCGCATGCATGACCAAC
TGACAGAAGAGCAGATTGCAGAGTTCAAAGAAGCCTTCTCATTATTCGACAAGGATGGGGACGGCACCAT
CACCACAAAGGAACTTGGCACCGTTATGAGGTCGCTTGGACAAAACCCAACGGAAGCAGAATTGCAGGAT
ATGATCAATGAAGTCGATGCTGATGGCAATGGAACGATTTACTTTCCTGAATTTCTTACTATGATGGCTA
GAAAAATGAAGGACACAGACAGCGAAGAGGAAATCCGAGAAGCATTCCGTGTTTTTGACAAGGATGGGAA
CGGCTACATCAGCGCTGCTGAATTACGTCACGTCATGACAAACCTCGGGGAGAAGTTAACAGATGAAGAA
GTTGATGAAATGATAAGGGAAGCAGATATCGATGGTGATGGCCAAGTAAACTATGAAGAGTTTGTACAAA
TGATGACAGCAAAGGGGGGAGGTGGCTCCAAGAGGCGCTGGAAGAAAAACTTCATTGCCGTCAGCGCTGC
CAACCGGTTCAAGAAGATCTCCAGCTCCGGGGCACTGGAGCTCATGGACGGCGGCGTGCAGCTCGCCGAC
CACTACCAGCAGAACACCCCCATCGGCGACGGCCCCGTGCTGCTGCCCGACAACCACTACCTGAGCTACC
AGTCCGCCCTGAGCAAAGACCCCAACGAGAAGCGCGATCACATGGTCCTGCTGGAGTTCGTGACCGCCGC
CGGGATCACTCTCGGCATGGACGAGCTGTACAAGGGTGGCAGCGGTGGCATGGTGAGCAAGGGCGAGGAG
CTGTTCACCGGGGTGGTGCCCATCCTGGTCGAGCTGGACGGCGACGTAAACGGCCACAAGTTCAGCGTGT
CCGGCGAGGGCGAGGGCGATGCCACCTACGGCAAGCTGACCCTGAAGCTGATCTGCACCACCGGCAAGCT
GCCCGTGCCCTGGCCCACCCTCGTGACCACCCTGGGCTACGGCCTGCAGTGCTTCGCCCGCTACCCCGAC
CACATGAAGCAGCACGACTTCTTCAAGTCCGCCATGCCCGAAGGCTACGTCCAGGAGCGCACCATCTTCT
TCAAGGACGACGGCAACTACAAGACCCGCGCCGAGGTGAAGTTCGAGGGCGACACCCTGGTGAACCGCAT
CGAGCTGAAGGGCATCGACTTCAAGGAGGACGGCAACATCCTGGGGCACAAGCTGGAGTACAACTACAAC
AGCCACAACGTCTATATCACCGCCGACAAGCAGAAGAACGGCATCAAGGCCAACTTCAAGATCCGCCACA
ACATCGAGTAA
