>Addgene plasmid #51961 | Yellow Cameleon-Nano15/pcDNA3 | addgene partial sequence | sequence record 80875 | CMV-F 5'-CGCAAATGGGCGGTAGGCGTG-3'
CTCTCTGGCTACTAGAGAACCCACTGCTTACTGGCTTATCGAAATTAATACGACTCACTATAGGGAGACC
CAAGCTTGGTACCGAGCTCGGATCCCATGGTGAGCAAGGGCGAGGAGCTGTTCACCGGGGTGGTGCCCAT
CCTGGTCGAGCTGGACGGCGACGTAAACGGCCACAGGTTCAGCGTGTCCGGCGAGGGCGAGGGCGATGCC
ACCTACGGCAAGCTGACCCTGAAGTTCATCTGCACCACCGGCAAGCTGCCCGTGCCCTGGCCCACCCTCG
TGACCACCCTGACCTGGGGCGTGCAGTGCTTCAGCCGCTACCCCGACCACATGAAGCAGCACGACTTCTT
CAAGTCCGCCATGCCCGAAGGCTACGTCCAGGAGCGTACCATCTTCTTCAAGGACGACGGCAACTACAAG
ACCCGCGCCGAGGTGAAGTTCGAGGGCGACACCCTGGTGAACCGCATCGAGCTGAAGGGCATCGACTTCA
AGGAGGACGGCAACATCCTGGGGCACAAGCTGGAGTACAACTACATCAGCCACAACGTCTATATCACCGC
CGACAAGCAGAAGAACGGCATCAAGGCCCACTTCAAGATCCGCCACAACATCGAGGACGGCAGCGTGCAG
CTCGCCGACCACTACCAGCAGAACACCCCCATCGGCGACGGCCCCGTGCTGCTGCCCGACAACCACTACC
TGAGCACCCAGTCCGCCCTGAGCAAAGACCCCAACGAGAAGCGCGATCACATGGTCCTGCTGGAGTTCGT
GACCGCCGCCCGCATGCATGACCAACTGACAGAAGAGCAGATTGCAGAGTTCAAAGAAGCCTTCTCATTA
TTCGACAAGGATG
