>Addgene plasmid #51961 | Yellow Cameleon-Nano15/pcDNA3 | addgene partial sequence | sequence record 81356 | nagacam-F 5'-acaaacctcggggagaagtt-3'
AGCAGATATCGATGGTGATGGCCAAGTAAACTATGAAGAGTTTGTACAAATGATGACAGCAAAGGGGGGA
GGTGGCTCCAAGAGGCGCTGGAAGAAAAACTTCATTGCCGTCAGCGCTGCCAACCGGTTCAAGAAGATCT
CCAGCTCCGGGGCACTGGAGCTCATGGACGGCGGCGTGCAGCTCGCCGACCACTACCAGCAGAACACCCC
CATCGGCGACGGCCCCGTGCTGCTGCCCGACAACCACTACCTGAGCTACCAGTCCGCCCTGAGCAAAGAC
CCCAACGAGAAGCGCGATCACATGGTCCTGCTGGAGTTCGTGACCGCCGCCGGGATCACTCTCGGCATGG
ACGAGCTGTACAAGGGTGGCAGCGGTGGCATGGTGAGCAAGGGCGAGGAGCTGTTCACCGCGGTGGTGCC
CATCCTGGTCGAGCTGGACGGCGACGTAAACGGCCACAAGTTCAGCGTGTCCGGCGAGGGCGAGGGCGAT
GCCACCTACGGCAAGCTGACCCTGAAGCTGATCTGCACCACCGGCAAGCTGCCCGTGCCCTGGCCCACCC
TCGTGACCACCCTGGGCTACGGCCTGCAGTGCTTCGCCCGCTACCCCGACCACATGAAGCAGCACGACTT
CTTCAAGTCCGCCATGCCCGAAGGCTACGTCCAGGAGCGCACCATCTTCTTCAAGGACGACGGCAACTAC
AAGACCCGCGCCGAGGTGAAGTTCGAGGGCGACACCCTGGTGAACCGCATCGAGCTGAAGGGCATCGACT
TCAAGGAGGACGGCAACATCCTGGGGCACAAGCTGGAGTACAACTACAACAGCCACAACGTCTATATCAC
CGCCGACAAGCAGAAGAACGGCATCAAGGCCAACTTCAAGATC
