[The description below was written by a language model from this plasmid's Addgene catalogue record.]
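Description:
Yellow Cameleon-Nano15/pcDNA3 is a mammalian expression plasmid built on the Invitrogen pcDNA3 backbone. It is maintained in E. coli as a high-copy plasmid under ampicillin selection. The record contains no feature table, so individual backbone elements are not itemised. However, the listed sequencing primers (CMV forward and BGH reverse) fit the standard pcDNA3 layout, in which the insert sits between the CMV immediate-early promoter and the bovine growth hormone polyadenylation signal. pcDNA3 as commercially supplied also carries a neomycin resistance cassette for G418 selection in mammalian cells, though the record does not confirm this for the present plasmid.

The insert is a synthetic coding sequence of about 2 kb for Yellow Cameleon-Nano15, cloned between BamHI and EcoRI sites that both remain intact, so the cassette can be excised or moved to another vector. Cameleons are genetically encoded, ratiometric FRET calcium indicators. A calcium-sensing module, classically calmodulin joined to a calmodulin-binding peptide, is flanked by a cyan donor and a yellow acceptor fluorescent protein, and calcium binding changes the conformation and increases energy transfer. The exact domain composition of this variant is not given in the record. Nano15 is described as an ultrasensitive version with a Kd of 15 nM, an affinity suited to reporting small calcium changes near resting levels. The plasmid is intended for transfection-based expression of the sensor in mammalian cells for live calcium imaging, and the associated work used these indicators to visualise spontaneous network activity. The depositor notes that minor differences between the quality-control and depositor sequences have no functional consequence.
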