Addgene plasmid #51961: Yellow Cameleon-Nano15/pcDNA3
Purpose: mammalian expression of Yellow Cameleon-Nano15, an ultrasensitive Ca2+ indicator with Kd = 15 nM
Depositing lab: Takeharu Nagai. Depositing organization: The University of Osaka. Publication: Spontaneous network activity visualized by ultrasensitive Ca(2+) indicators, yellow Cameleon-Nano. Horikawa K, Yamada Y, Matsuda T, Kobayashi K, Hashimoto M, Matsu-ura T, Miyawaki A, Michikawa T, Mikoshiba K, Nagai T. Nat Methods. 2010 Sep;7(9):729-32. doi: 10.1038/nmeth.1488. Epub 2010 Aug 8. PubMed 20693999.
Backbone
  Vector backbone: pcDNA3
  Backbone manufacturer: Invitrogen
  Vector type: Mammalian Expression
Growth in bacteria
  Bacterial resistance: Ampicillin, 100 μg/mL
  Growth temperature: 37°C
  Growth strain: DH5alpha
  Copy number: High Copy
Gene/Insert
  Gene/Insert name: Yellow Cameleon-Nano15
  Species: Synthetic
  Insert size (bp): 2000
  Cloning method: Restriction Enzyme; 5′ cloning site BamHI (not destroyed); 3′ cloning site EcoRI (not destroyed)
  Sequencing primers: 5′ CMV-F; 3′ BGHrev
Terms and licenses: Academic/Nonprofit Terms; Industry Terms: Not Available to Industry
Depositor comments: GenBank accession number: GU071083 The minor discrepancies between the QC and depositor sequence have no functional consequence.
How to cite: Yellow Cameleon-Nano15/pcDNA3 was a gift from Takeharu Nagai (Addgene plasmid # 51961 ; http://n2t.net/addgene:51961 ; RRID:Addgene_51961)
